>Addgene plasmid #127800 | 3xmEGFP | addgene full sequence | sequence record 247830 | Addgene NGS Result
GACGGATCGGGAGATCTCCCGATCCCCTATGGTGCACTCTCAGTACAATCTGCTCTGATGCCGCATAGTT
AAGCCAGTATCTGCTCCCTGCTTGTGTGTTGGAGGTCGCTGAGTAGTGCGCGAGCAAAATTTAAGCTACA
ACAAGGCAAGGCTTGACCGACAATTGCATGAAGAATCTGCTTAGGGTTAGGCGTTTTGCGCTGCTTCGCG
ATGTACGGGCCAGATATACGCGTTGACATTGATTATTGACTAGTTATTAATAGTAATCAATTACGGGGTC
ATTAGTTCATAGCCCATATATGGAGTTCCGCGTTACATAACTTACGGTAAATGGCCCGCCTGGCTGACCG
CCCAACGACCCCCGCCCATTGACGTCAATAATGACGTATGTTCCCATAGTAACGCCAATAGGGACTTTCC
ATTGACGTCAATGGGTGGAGTATTTACGGTAAACTGCCCACTTGGCAGTACATCAAGTGTATCATATGCC
AAGTACGCCCCCTATTGACGTCAATGACGGTAAATGGCCCGCCTGGCATTATGCCCAGTACATGACCTTA
TGGGACTTTCCTACTTGGCAGTACATCTACGTATTAGTCATCGCTATTACCATGGTGATGCGGTTTTGGC
AGTACATCAATGGGCGTGGATAGCGGTTTGACTCACGGGGATTTCCAAGTCTCCACCCCATTGACGTCAA
TGGGAGTTTGTTTTGGCACCAAAATCAACGGGACTTTCCAAAATGTCGTAACAACTCCGCCCCATTGACG
CAAATGGGCGGTAGGCGTGTACGGTGGGAGGTCTATATAAGCAGAGCTCTCTGGCTAACTAGAGAACCCA
CTGCTTACTGGCTTATCGAAATTAATACGACTCACTATAGGGAGACCCAAGCTGGCTAGCGTTTAAACTT
AAGCTTGGTACCATGGTGAGCAAGGGCGAGGAGCTGTTCACCGGGGTGGTGCCCATCCTGGTCGAGCTGG
ACGGCGACGTAAACGGCCACAAGTTCAGCGTGTCCGGCGAGGGCGAGGGCGATGCCACCTACGGCAAGCT
GACCCTGAAGTTCATCTGCACCACCGGCAAGCTGCCCGTGCCCTGGCCCACCCTCGTGACCACCCTGACC
TACGGCGTGCAGTGCTTCAGCCGCTACCCCGACCACATGAAGCAGCACGACTTCTTCAAGTCCGCCATGC
CCGAAGGCTACGTCCAGGAGCGCACCATCTTCTTCAAGGACGACGGCAACTACAAGACCCGCGCCGAGGT
GAAGTTCGAGGGCGACACCCTGGTGAACCGCATCGAGCTGAAGGGCATCGACTTCAAGGAGGACGGCAAC
ATCCTGGGGCACAAGCTGGAGTACAACTACAACAGCCACAACGTCTATATCATGGCCGACAAGCAGAAGA
ACGGCATCAAGGTGAACTTCAAGATCCGCCACAACATCGAGGACGGCAGCGTGCAGCTCGCCGACCACTA
CCAGCAGAACACCCCCATCGGCGACGGCCCCGTGCTGCTGCCCGACAACCACTACCTGAGCACCCAGTCC
AAGCTGAGCAAAGACCCCAACGAGAAGCGCGATCACATGGTCCTGCTGGAGTTCGTGACCGCCGCCGGGA
TCACTCTCGGCATGGACGAGCTGTACAAGAGACCGTCGGGATCCATGGTGAGCAAGGGCGAGGAGCTGTT
CACCGGGGTGGTGCCCATCCTGGTCGAGCTGGACGGCGACGTAAACGGCCACAAGTTCAGCGTGTCCGGC
GAGGGCGAGGGCGATGCCACCTACGGCAAGCTGACCCTGAAGTTCATCTGCACCACCGGCAAGCTGCCCG
TGCCCTGGCCCACCCTCGTGACCACCCTGACCTACGGCGTGCAGTGCTTCAGCCGCTACCCCGACCACAT
GAAGCAGCACGACTTCTTCAAGTCCGCCATGCCCGAAGGCTACGTCCAGGAGCGCACCATCTTCTTCAAG
GACGACGGCAACTACAAGACCCGCGCCGAGGTGAAGTTCGAGGGCGACACCCTGGTGAACCGCATCGAGC
TGAAGGGCATCGACTTCAAGGAGGACGGCAACATCCTGGGGCACAAGCTGGAGTACAACTACAACAGCCA
CAACGTCTATATCATGGCCGACAAGCAGAAGAACGGCATCAAGGTGAACTTCAAGATCCGCCACAACATC
GAGGACGGCAGCGTGCAGCTCGCCGACCACTACCAGCAGAACACCCCCATCGGCGACGGCCCCGTGCTGC
TGCCCGACAACCACTACCTGAGCACCCAGTCCAAGCTGAGCAAAGACCCCAACGAGAAGCGCGATCACAT
GGTCCTGCTGGAGTTCGTGACCGCCGCCGGGATCACTCTCGGCATGGACGAGCTGTACAAGAGACCGGTC
GCCACCATGGTGAGCAAGGGCGAGGAGCTGTTCACCGGGGTGGTGCCCATCCTGGTCGAGCTGGACGGCG
ACGTAAACGGCCACAAGTTCAGCGTGTCCGGCGAGGGCGAGGGCGATGCCACCTACGGCAAGCTGACCCT
GAAGTTCATCTGCACCACCGGCAAGCTGCCCGTGCCCTGGCCCACCCTCGTGACCACCCTGACCTACGGC
GTGCAGTGCTTCAGCCGCTACCCCGACCACATGAAGCAGCACGACTTCTTCAAGTCCGCCATGCCCGAAG
GCTACGTCCAGGAGCGCACCATCTTCTTCAAGGACGACGGCAACTACAAGACCCGCGCCGAGGTGAAGTT
CGAGGGCGACACCCTGGTGAACCGCATCGAGCTGAAGGGCATCGACTTCAAGGAGGACGGCAACATCCTG
GGGCACAAGCTGGAGTACAACTACAACAGCCACAACGTCTATATCATGGCCGACAAGCAGAAGAACGGCA
TCAAGGTGAACTTCAAGATCCGCCACAACATCGAGGACGGCAGCGTGCAGCTCGCCGACCACTACCAGCA
GAACACCCCCATCGGCGACGGCCCCGTGCTGCTGCCCGACAACCACTACCTGAGCACCCAGTCCAAGCTG
AGCAAAGACCCCAACGAGAAGCGCGATCACATGGTCCTGCTGGAGTTCGTGACCGCCGCCGGGATCACTC
TCGGCATGGACGAGCTGTACAAGTAAAGCGGCCGCTCGAGTCTAGAGGGCCCGTTTAAACCCGCTGATCA
GCCTCGACTGTGCCTTCTAGTTGCCAGCCATCTGTTGTTTGCCCCTCCCCCGTGCCTTCCTTGACCCTGG
AAGGTGCCACTCCCACTGTCCTTTCCTAATAAAATGAGGAAATTGCATCGCATTGTCTGAGTAGGTGTCA
TTCTATTCTGGGGGGTGGGGTGGGGCAGGACAGCAAGGGGGAGGATTGGGAAGACAATAGCAGGCATGCT
GGGGATGCGGTGGGCTCTATGGCTTCTGAGGCGGAAAGAACCAGCTGGGGCTCTAGGGGGTATCCCC
[124 nt withheld, positions 3428-3551]
C
[91 nt withheld, positions 3553-3643]
A
[49 nt withheld, positions 3645-3693]
CCTTTGACGTTGGAGTCCACGTTCTTT
[37 nt withheld, positions 3721-3757]
ACCCTATCTCGGTCTATTCTTTTGATTTATAAGGGATTTTGCCGATTTCGGCCTATTGGTTAAAAAATGA
GCTGATTTAACAAAAATTTAACGCGAATTAATTCTGTGGAATGTGTGTCAGTTAGGGTGTGGAAAGTCCC
CAGGCTCCCCAGCAGGCAGAAGTATGCAAAGCATGCATCTCAATTAGTCAGCAACCAGGTGTGGAAAGTC
CCCAGGCTCCCCAGCAGGCAGAAGTATGCAAAGCATGCATCTCAATTAGTCAGCAACCATAGTCCCGCCC
CTAACTCCGCCCATCCCGCCCCTAACTCCGCCCAGTTCCGCCCATTCTCCGCCCCATGGCTGACTAATTT
TTTTTATTTATGCAGAGGCCGAGGCCGCCTCTGCCTCTGAGCTATTCCAGAAGTAGTGAGGAGGCTTTTT
TGGAGGCCTAGGCTTTTGCAAAAAGCTCCCGGGAGCTTGTATATCCATTTTCGGATCTGATCAAGAGACA
GGATGAGGATCGTTTCGCATGATTGAACAAGATGGATTGCACGCAGGTTCTCCGGCCGCTTGGGTGGAGA
GGCTATTCGGCTATGACTGGGCACAACAGACAATCGGCTGCTCTGATGCCGCCGTGTTCCGGCTGTCAGC
GCAGGGGCGCCCGGTTCTTTTTGTCAAGACCGACCTGTCCGGTGCCCTGAATGAACTGCAGGACGAGGCA
GCGCGGCTATCGTGGCTGGCCACGACGGGCGTTCCTTGCGCAGCTGTGCTCGACGTTGTCACTGAAGCGG
GAAGGGACTGGCTGCTATTGGGCGAAGTGCCGGGGCAGGATCTCCTGTCATCTCACCTTGCTCCTGCCGA
GAAAGTATCCATCATGGCTGATGCAATGCGGCGGCTGCATACGCTTGATCCGGCTACCTGCCCATTCGAC
CACCAAGCGAAACATCGCATCGAGCGAGCACGTACTCGGATGGAAGCCGGTCTTGTCGATCAGGATGATC
TGGACGAAGAGCATCAGGGGCTCGCGCCAGCCGAACTGTTCGCCAGGCTCAAGGCGCGCATGCCCGACGG
CGAGGATCTCGTCGTGACCCATGGCGATGCCTGCTTGCCGAATATCATGGTGGAAAATGGCCGCTTTTCT
GGATTCATCGACTGTGGCCGGCTGGGTGTGGCGGACCGCTATCAGGACATAGCGTTGGCTACCCGTGATA
TTGCTGAAGAGCTTGGCGGCGAATGGGCTGACCGCTTCCTCGTGCTTTACGGTATCGCCGCTCCCGATTC
GCAGCGCATCGCCTTCTATCGCCTTCTTGACGAGTTCTTCTGAGCGGGACTCTGGGGTTCGAAATGACCG
ACCAAGCGACGCCCAACCTGCCATCACGAGATTTCGATTCCACCGCCGCCTTCTATGAAAGGTTGGGCTT
CGGAATCGTTTTCCGGGACGCCGGCTGGATGATCCTCCAGCGCGGGGATCTCATGCTGGAGTTCTTCGCC
CACCCCAACTTGTTTATTGCAGCTTATAATGGTTACAAATAAAGCAATAGCATCACAAATTTCACAAATA
AAGCATTTTTTTCACTGCATTCTAGTTGTGGTTTGTCCAAACTCATCAATGTATCTTATCATGTCTGTAT
ACCGTCGACCTCTAGCTAGAGCTTGGCGTAATCATGGTCATAGCTGTTTCCTGTGTGAAATTGTTATCCG
CTCACAATTCCACACAACATACGAGCCGGAAGCATAAAGTGTAAAGCCTGGGGTGCCTAATGAGTGAGCT
AACTCACATTAATTGCGTTGCGCTCACTGCCCGCTTTCCAGTCGGGAAACCTGTCGTGCCAGCTGCATTA
ATGAATCGGCCAACGCGCGGGGAGAGGCGGTTTGCGTATTGGGCGCTCTTCCGCTTCCTCGCTCACTGAC
TCGCTGCGCTCGGTCGTTCGGCTGCGGCGAGCGGTATCAGCTCACTCAAAGGCGGTAATACGGTTATCCA
CAGAATCAGGGGATAACGCAGGAAAGAACATGTGAGCAAAAGGCCAGCAAAAGGCCAGGAACCGTAAAAA
GGCCGCGTTGCTGGCGTTTTTCCATAGGCTCCGCCCCCCTGACGAGCATCACAAAAATCGACGCTCAAGT
CAGAGGTGGCGAAACCCGACAGGACTATAAAGATACCAGGCGTTTCCCCCTGGAAGCTCCCTCGTGCGCT
CTCCTGTTCCGACCCTGCCGCTTACCGGATACCTGTCCGCCTTTCTCCCTTCGGGAAGCGTGGCGCTTTC
TCATAGCTCACGCTGTAGGTATCTCAGTTCGGTGTAGGTCGTTCGCTCCAAGCTGGGCTGTGTGCACGAA
CCCCCCGTTCAGCCCGACCGCTGCGCCTTATCCGGTAACTATCGTCTTGAGTCCAACCCGGTAAGACACG
ACTTATCGCCACTGGCAGCAGCCACTGGTAACAGGATTAGCAGAGCGAGGTATGTAGGCGGTGCTACAGA
GTTCTTGAAGTGGTGGCCTAACTACGGCTACACTAGAAGAACAGTATTTGGTATCTGCGCTCTGCTGAAG
CCAGTTACCTTCGGAAAAAGAGTTGGTAGCTCTTGATCCGGCAAACAAACCACCGCTGGTAGCGGTGGTT
TTTTTGTTTGCAAGCAGCAGATTACGCGCAGAAAAAAAGGATCTCAAGAAGATCCTTTGATCTTTTCTAC
GGGGTCTGACGCTCAGTGGAACGAAAACTCACGTTAAGGGATTTTGGTCATGAGATTATCAAAAAGGATC
TTCACCTAGATCCTTTTAAATTAAAAATGAAGTTTTAAATCAATCTAAAGTATATATGAGTAAACTTGGT
CTGACAGTTACCAATGCTTAATCAGTGAGGCACCTATCTCAGCGATCTGTCTATTTCGTTCATCCATAGT
TGCCTGACTCCCCGTCGTGTAGATAACTACGATACGGGAGGGCTTACCATCTGGCCCCAGTGCTGCAATG
ATACCGCGAGACCCACGCTCACCGGCTCCAGATTTATCAGCAATAAACCAGCCAGCCGGAAGGGCCGAGC
GCAGAAGTGGTCCTGCAACTTTATCCGCCTCCATCCAGTCTATTAATTGTTGCCGGGAAGCTAGAGTAAG
TAGTTCGCCAGTTAATAGTTTGCGCAACGTTGTTGCCATTGCTACAGGCATCGTGGTGTCACGCTCGTCG
TTTGGTATGGCTTCATTCAGCTCCGGTTCCCAACGATCAAGGCGAGTTACATGATCCCCCATGTTGTGCA
AAAAAGCGGTTAGCTCCTTCGGTCCTCCGATCGTTGTCAGAAGTAAGTTGGCCGCAGTGTTATCACTCAT
GGTTATGGCAGCACTGCATAATTCTCTTACTGTCATGCCATCCGTAAGATGCTTTTCTGTGACTGGTGAG
TACTCAACCAAGTCATTCTGAGAATAGTGTATGCGGCGACCGAGTTGCTCTTGCCCGGCGTCAATACGGG
ATAATACCGCGCCACATAGCAGAACTTTAAAAGTGCTCATCATTGGAAAACGTTCTTCGGGGCGAAAACT
CTCAAGGATCTTACCGCTGTTGAGATCCAGTTCGATGTAACCCACTCGTGCACCCAACTGATCTTCAGCA
TCTTTTACTTTCACCAGCGTTTCTGGGTGAGCAAAAACAGGAAGGCAAAATGCCGCAAAAAAGGGAATAA
GGGCGACACGGAAATGTTGAATACTCATACTCTTCCTTTTTCAATATTATTGAAGCATTTATCAGGGTTA
TTGTCTCATGAGCGGATACATATTTGAATGTATTTAGAAAAATAAACAAATAGGGGTTCCGCGCACATTT
CCCCGAAAAGTGCCACCTGACGTC
Features (pLannotate 1.2.2; 22 found; start..end, strand, type, name):
     28..80      -  misc_feature   bom (fragment): basis of mobility region from pBR322
    235..614     +  enhancer       CMV enhancer: human cytomegalovirus immediate early enhancer
    615..818     +  promoter       CMV promoter: human cytomegalovirus (CMV) immediate early promoter
    814..847     +  LTR            5' LTR (truncated) (fragment): truncated 5' long terminal repeat (LTR) from HIV-1
    863..881     +  promoter       T7 promoter: promoter for bacteriophage T7 RNA polymerase
    923..1639    +  CDS            mEGFP: mEGFP is a basic (constitutively fluorescent) green fluorescent protein published in 2002, derived from Aequorea victoria. It has moderate acid sensitivity.
   1655..2371    +  CDS            mEGFP: mEGFP is a basic (constitutively fluorescent) green fluorescent protein published in 2002, derived from Aequorea victoria. It has moderate acid sensitivity.
   2387..3106    +  CDS            mEGFP: enhanced GFP with monomerizing A206K mutation (Zacharias et al., 2002) mammalian codon-optimized
   3158..3382    +  polyA_signal   bGH poly(A) signal: bovine growth hormone polyadenylation signal
   3386..3407    +  promoter       SV40 promoter (fragment): SV40 enhancer and early promoter
   3428..3856    +  rep_origin     f1 ori (sequence partly withheld): f1 bacteriophage origin of replication; arrow indicates direction of (+) strand synthesis
   3870..4199    +  promoter       SV40 promoter: SV40 enhancer and early promoter
   4266..5057    +  CDS            neo: KKA2_KLEPN - Also known as kan, nptII. Experimental evidence at protein level: Swiss-Prot protein existence level 1. Resistance to kanamycin, neomycin, paromomycin, ribostamycin, butirosin and gentamicin B. From Klebsiella pneumoniae.
   5081..5239    +  CDS            ble (fragment): BLE_KLEPN - Experimental evidence at protein level: Swiss-Prot protein existence level 1. Binding protein with a strong affinity to the bleomycin family of antibiotics. Binds to CL990; an antimitotic-antibiotic compound. From Klebsiella pneumoniae.
   5234..5355    +  polyA_signal   SV40 poly(A) signal: SV40 polyadenylation signal
   5428..5444    -  protein_bind   lac operator: The lac repressor binds to the lac operator to inhibit transcription in E. coli. This inhibition can be relieved by adding lactose or isopropyl-β-D-thiogalactopyranoside (IPTG). lac repressor encoded by lacI
   5452..5482    -  promoter       lac promoter: promoter for the E. coli lac operon
   5497..5518    -  protein_bind   CAP binding site: CAP binding activates transcription in the presence of cAMP. E. coli catabolite activator protein
   5531..5623    -  CDS            lacI (fragment): lac repressor; lacI; The lac repressor binds to the lac operator to inhibit transcription in E. coli. This inhibition can be relieved by adding lactose or isopropyl-β-D-thiogalactopyranoside (IPTG).
   5806..6394    -  rep_origin     ori: high-copy-number ColE1/pMB1/pBR322/pUC origin of replication
   6565..7425    -  CDS            AmpR: β-lactamase; bla; confers resistance to ampicillin, carbenicillin, and related antibiotics
   7426..7530    -  promoter       AmpR promoter: bla
