[The description below was written by a language model from this plasmid's Addgene catalogue record and pLannotate feature annotations shown in this document.]
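Description:
3xmEGFP is a mammalian expression plasmid built on the pcDNA3.1+ backbone that encodes three copies of monomeric enhanced GFP joined head to tail as a single polypeptide. In the roughly 7.6 kb sequenced record, the three mEGFP coding regions sit in tandem on the same strand, separated only by short gaps consistent with brief linkers. mEGFP is EGFP carrying the monomerizing A206K substitution, which suppresses the weak self-association of the parent protein. Transcription is driven by the human cytomegalovirus immediate early enhancer and promoter and terminated by the bovine growth hormone polyadenylation signal. A T7 promoter lies between the CMV promoter and the first mEGFP copy. The cloning sites used to assemble the insert are not recorded.

The plasmid is propagated in E. coli through a high-copy ColE1/pUC-type origin with ampicillin selection from the β-lactamase gene, and it also carries an f1 phage origin. For selection in mammalian cells, an SV40 early promoter drives a neomycin phosphotransferase gene followed by an SV40 polyadenylation signal. The automated annotation also flags several small fragments (bom, a truncated HIV-1 LTR, ble, lacI and lac promoter/operator elements). These appear to be backbone remnants or short sequence matches rather than functional parts of the design.

The stated purpose is expression of a homo-trimer of mEGFP. The associated publication title, which concerns fluorescent protein tags for quantifying protein oligomerization in living cells, suggests that the construct serves as a defined three-fluorophore reference for that kind of measurement.
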