Addgene plasmid #127800: 3xmEGFP
Purpose: Homo-trimer mEGFP-mEGFP-mEGFP expression vector
Depositing lab: Salvatore Chiantia. Depositing organization: Universitaet Potsdam. Publication: Optimal fluorescent protein tags for quantifying protein oligomerization in living cells. Dunsing V, Luckner M, Zuhlke B, Petazzi RA, Herrmann A, Chiantia S. Sci Rep. 2018 Jul 13;8(1):10634. doi: 10.1038/s41598-018-28858-0. PubMed 30006597.
Backbone
  Vector backbone: pcDNA3.1+
  Vector type: Mammalian Expression
Growth in bacteria
  Bacterial resistance: Ampicillin, 100 μg/mL
  Growth temperature: 37°C
  Growth strain: DH5alpha
  Copy number: High Copy
Gene/Insert
  Gene/Insert name: mEGFP-mEGFP-mEGFP
  Cloning method: Restriction Enzyme; 5′ cloning site Unknown (unknown if destroyed); 3′ cloning site Unknown (unknown if destroyed)
Terms and licenses: Academic/Nonprofit Terms; Industry Terms: Not Available to Industry
How to cite: 3xmEGFP was a gift from Salvatore Chiantia (Addgene plasmid # 127800 ; http://n2t.net/addgene:127800 ; RRID:Addgene_127800)
